Addgene plasmid #233255: pLX304 ARF6-R-WT mNG
Purpose: Expression of mNeonGreen-tagged ARF6 WT
Depositing lab: David Bryant. Depositing organization: University of Glasgow. Publication: PTEN deficiency exposes a requirement for an ARF GTPase module for integrin-dependent invasion in ovarian cancer. Nikolatou K, Sandilands E, Roman-Fernandez A, Cumming EM, Freckmann E, Lilla S, Buetow L, McGarry L, Neilson M, Shaw R, Strachan D, Miller C, Huang DT, McNeish IA, Norman JC, Zanivan S, Bryant DM. EMBO J. 2023 Sep 18;42(18):e113987. doi: 10.15252/embj.2023113987. Epub 2023 Aug 14. PubMed 37577760.
Backbone
  Vector backbone: pLX304 mNG
  Vector type: Lentiviral
Growth in bacteria
  Bacterial resistance: Ampicillin, 100 μg/mL
  Growth temperature: 37°C
  Growth strain: NEB Stable
  Copy number: High Copy
Gene/Insert
  Gene/Insert name: ARF6
  Species: H. sapiens (human)
  Entrez Gene: ARF6
  Cloning method: Restriction Enzyme; 5′ cloning site Unknown (unknown if destroyed)
Terms and licenses: Academic/Nonprofit Terms; Industry Terms: Not Available to Industry
How to cite: pLX304 ARF6-R-WT mNG was a gift from David Bryant (Addgene plasmid # 233255 ; http://n2t.net/addgene:233255 ; RRID:Addgene_233255)
