[The description below was written by a language model from this plasmid's Addgene catalogue record and pLannotate feature annotations shown in this document.]
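Description:
pLX304 ARF6-R-WT mNG is a lentiviral expression plasmid built on a pLX304 backbone carrying mNeonGreen, used to express wild-type human ARF6 fused to this fluorescent protein in mammalian cells. In bacteria it is maintained through a high-copy ColE1/pUC-type origin and selected with ampicillin via the β-lactamase gene. An f1 origin, an SV40 origin and remnants of lac and phage promoter elements are also present in the plasmid backbone.

The viral portion has a third-generation, self-inactivating layout. An RSV promoter drives a truncated HIV-1 5' LTR, followed by the Ψ packaging signal with a gag fragment and the Rev response element. The unit ends with a ΔU3 3' LTR, which is followed by an SV40 polyadenylation signal. Between the LTRs, a human PGK promoter drives blasticidin S deaminase so that transduced cells can be selected with blasticidin. A central polypurine tract, which aids nuclear import of the viral genome, lies between this marker and the main cassette.

In that cassette the CMV enhancer and promoter drive the ARF6 coding sequence, with mNeonGreen placed directly downstream. This order indicates a C-terminal tag on the GTPase, and a WPRE follows to boost transcript expression. The "R" in the name is not explained in the record, and the cloning sites are listed as unknown.

The stated purpose is expression of mNeonGreen-tagged ARF6 WT, which allows stable expression and live visualisation of ARF6. The associated study examined an ARF GTPase module in integrin-dependent invasion of PTEN-deficient ovarian cancer cells.
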