Features (pLannotate 1.2.2; 29 found; start..end, strand, type, name):
     65..368     +  enhancer       CMV enhancer: human cytomegalovirus immediate early enhancer
    369..572     +  promoter       CMV promoter: human cytomegalovirus (CMV) immediate early promoter
    607..1131    +  CDS            ARF6: ARF6_HUMAN - Experimental evidence at protein level: Swiss-Prot protein existence level 1. (Microbial infection) Functions as an allosteric activator of the cholera toxin catalytic subunit, an ADP-ribosyltransferase. From Homo sapiens (Human).
   1153..1860    +  CDS            mNeonGreen: mNeonGreen is a basic (constitutively fluorescent) green/yellow fluorescent protein published in 2013, derived from Branchiostoma lanceolatum. It is reported to be a very rapidly-maturing monomer with moderate acid sensitivity.
   1908..2496    +  misc_feature   WPRE: woodchuck hepatitis virus posttranscriptional regulatory element
   2547..2566    +  misc_feature   cPPT/CTS (fragment): central polypurine tract and central termination sequence of HIV-1
   2568..2801    +  LTR            3' LTR (ΔU3): self-inactivating 3' long terminal repeat (LTR) from HIV-1
   2879..3000    +  polyA_signal   SV40 poly(A) signal: SV40 polyadenylation signal
   3040..3175    +  rep_origin     SV40 ori: SV40 origin of replication
   3196..3214    -  promoter       T7 promoter: promoter for bacteriophage T7 RNA polymerase
   3222..3377    +  CDS            lacZα (fragment): LacZα fragment of β-galactosidase; lacZ fragment
   3382..3810    +  rep_origin     f1 ori (sequence partly withheld): f1 bacteriophage origin of replication; arrow indicates direction of (+) strand synthesis
   3863..3967    +  promoter       AmpR promoter: bla
   3968..4828    +  CDS            AmpR: β-lactamase; bla; confers resistance to ampicillin, carbenicillin, and related antibiotics
   4999..5587    +  rep_origin     ori: high-copy-number ColE1/pMB1/pBR322/pUC origin of replication
   5770..5862    +  CDS            lacI (fragment): lac repressor; lacI; The lac repressor binds to the lac operator to inhibit transcription in E. coli. This inhibition can be relieved by adding lactose or isopropyl-β-D-thiogalactopyranoside (IPTG).
   5875..5896    +  protein_bind   CAP binding site: CAP binding activates transcription in the presence of cAMP. E. coli catabolite activator protein
   5911..5941    +  promoter       lac promoter: promoter for the E. coli lac operon
   5949..5965    +  protein_bind   lac operator: The lac repressor binds to the lac operator to inhibit transcription in E. coli. This inhibition can be relieved by adding lactose or isopropyl-β-D-thiogalactopyranoside (IPTG). lac repressor encoded by lacI
   6010..6028    +  promoter       T3 promoter: promoter for bacteriophage T3 RNA polymerase
   6056..6282    +  promoter       RSV promoter: Rous sarcoma virus enhancer/promoter
   6283..6463    +  LTR            5' LTR (truncated): truncated 5' long terminal repeat (LTR) from HIV-1
   6510..6635    +  misc_feature   HIV-1 Ψ: packaging signal of human immunodeficiency virus type 1
   6619..6982    +  CDS            HIV-1 gag (fragment): gag protein from human immunodeficiency virus 1; gag
   7128..7361    +  misc_feature   RRE: The Rev response element (RRE) of HIV-1 allows for Rev-dependent mRNA export from the nucleus to the cytoplasm.
   7738..7764    +  CDS            Rev (fragment): human immunodeficiency virus 1 (HIV-1) Rev protein; rev; enhances nuclear export of unspliced and incompletely spliced viral mRNAs
   7765..8265    +  promoter       hPGK promoter: human phosphoglycerate kinase 1 promoter
   8277..8672    +  CDS            BSD: blasticidin S deaminase; Aspergillus terreus BSD; confers resistance to blasticidin
   8732..8849    +  misc_feature   cPPT/CTS: central polypurine tract and central termination sequence of HIV-1
>Addgene plasmid #233255 | pLX304 ARF6-R-WT mNG | addgene full sequence | sequence record 469224 | Addgene NGS Result
CCCGGGGTTATTAATAGTAATCAATTACGGGGTCATTAGTTCATAGCCCATATATGGAGTTCCGCGTTAC
ATAACTTACGGTAAATGGCCCGCCTGGCTGACCGCCCAACGACCCCCGCCCATTGACGTCAATAATGACG
TATGTTCCCATAGTAACGCCAATAGGGACTTTCCATTGACGTCAATGGGTGGAGTATTTACGGTAAACTG
CCCACTTGGCAGTACATCAAGTGTATCATATGCCAAGTACGCCCCCTATTGACGTCAATGACGGTAAATG
GCCCGCCTGGCATTATGCCCAGTACATGACCTTATGGGACTTTCCTACTTGGCAGTACATCTACGTATTA
GTCATCGCTATTACCATGGTGATGCGGTTTTGGCAGTACATCAATGGGCGTGGATAGCGGTTTGACTCAC
GGGGATTTCCAAGTCTCCACCCCATTGACGTCAATGGGAGTTTGTTTTGGCACCAAAATCAACGGGACTT
TCCAAAATGTCGTAACAACTCCGCCCCATTGACGCAAATGGGCGGTAGGCGTGTACGGTGGGAGGTCTAT
ATAAGCAGAGCTGGTTTAGTGAACCGTCAGATCCGCTAGCGCCACCATGGGGAAGGTGCTATCCAAAATC
TTCGGGAACAAGGAAATGCGGATCCTCATGTTGGGCCTGGACGCGGCCGGCAAGACAACAATCCTGTACA
AGTTGAAGCTGGGCCAGTCGGTGACCACCATTCCCACTGTGGGTTTCAACGTGGAGACGGTGACTTACAA
AAATGTCAAGTTCAACGTATGGGATGTGGGCGGCCAGGACAAGATCCGGCCGCTCTGGCGGCATTACTAC
ACTGGGACCCAAGGTCTCATCTTCGTAGTGGACTGCGCCGACCGCGACCGCATCGATGAGGCTCGCCAGG
AGCTGCACCGCATTATCAATGACCGGGAGATGAGGGACGCCATAATCCTCATCTTCGCCAACAAGCAGGA
CCTGCCCGATGCCATGAAACCCCACGAGATCCAGGAGAAACTGGGCCTGACCCGGATTCGGGACAGGAAC
TGGTATGTGCAGCCCTCCTGTGCCACCTCAGGGGACGGACTCTATGAGGGCCTGACCTGGCTGACCAGCA
ACTACAAATCTGAGGATCCACCGGTCGCCACCATGGTGAGCAAGGGCGAGGAGGATAACATGGCCTCTCT
CCCAGCGACACATGAGTTACACATCTTTGGCTCCATCAACGGTGTGGACTTTGACATGGTGGGTCAGGGC
ACCGGCAATCCAAATGATGGTTATGAGGAGTTAAACCTGAAGTCCACCAAGGGTGACCTCCAGTTCTCCC
CCTGGATTCTGGTCCCTCATATCGGGTATGGCTTCCATCAGTACCTGCCCTACCCTGACGGGATGTCGCC
TTTCCAGGCCGCCATGGTAGATGGCTCCGGCTACCAAGTCCATCGCACAATGCAGTTTGAAGATGGTGCC
TCCCTTACTGTTAACTACCGCTACACCTACGAGGGAAGCCACATCAAAGGAGAGGCCCAGGTGAAGGGGA
CTGGTTTCCCTGCTGACGGTCCTGTGATGACCAACTCGCTGACCGCTGCGGACTGGTGCAGGTCGAAGAA
GACTTACCCCAACGACAAAACCATCATCAGTACCTTTAAGTGGAGTTACACCACTGGAAATGGCAAGCGC
TACCGGAGCACTGCGCGGACCACCTACACCTTTGCCAAGCCAATGGCGGCTAACTATCTGAAGAACCAGC
CGATGTACGTGTTCCGTAAGACGGAGCTCAAGCACTCCAAGACCGAGCTCAACTTCAAGGAGTGGCAAAA
GGCCTTTACCGATGTGATGGGCATGGACGAGCTGTACAAGTAAAGCGGCCGCGACTCTAGCGCTAACCGG
TGGCGCGTTAAGTCGACAATCAACCTCTGGATTACAAAATTTGTGAAAGATTGACTGGTATTCTTAACTA
TGTTGCTCCTTTTACGCTATGTGGATACGCTGCTTTAATGCCTTTGTATCATGCTATTGCTTCCCGTATG
GCTTTCATTTTCTCCTCCTTGTATAAATCCTGGTTGCTGTCTCTTTATGAGGAGTTGTGGCCCGTTGTCA
GGCAACGTGGCGTGGTGTGCACTGTGTTTGCTGACGCAACCCCCACTGGTTGGGGCATTGCCACCACCTG
TCAGCTCCTTTCCGGGACTTTCGCTTTCCCCCTCCCTATTGCCACGGCGGAACTCATCGCCGCCTGCCTT
GCCCGCTGCTGGACAGGGGCTCGGCTGTTGGGCACTGACAATTCCGTGGTGTTGTCGGGGAAATCATCGT
CCTTTCCTTGGCTGCTCGCCTGTGTTGCCACCTGGATTCTGCGCGGGACGTCCTTCTGCTACGTCCCTTC
GGCCCTCAATCCAGCGGACCTTCCTTCCCGCGGCCTGCTGCCGGCTCTGCGGCCTCTTCCGCGTCTTCGC
CTTCGCCCTCAGACGAGTCGGATCTCCCTTTGGGCCGCCTCCCCGCGTCGACTTTAAGACCAATGACTTA
CAAGGCAGCTGTAGATCTTAGCCACTTTTTAAAAGAAAAGGGGGGACTGGAAGGGCTAATTCACTCCCAA
CGAAGACAAGATCTGCTTTTTGCTTGTACTGGGTCTCTCTGGTTAGACCAGATCTGAGCCTGGGAGCTCT
CTGGCTAACTAGGGAACCCACTGCTTAAGCCTCAATAAAGCTTGCCTTGAGTGCTTCAAGTAGTGTGTGC
CCGTCTGTTGTGTGACTCTGGTAACTAGAGATCCCTCAGACCCTTTTAGTCAGTGTGGAAAATCTCTAGC
AGTACGTATAGTAGTTCATGTCATCTTATTATTCAGTATTTATAACTTGCAAAGAAATGAATATCAGAGA
GTGAGAGGAACTTGTTTATTGCAGCTTATAATGGTTACAAATAAAGCAATAGCATCACAAATTTCACAAA
TAAAGCATTTTTTTCACTGCATTCTAGTTGTGGTTTGTCCAAACTCATCAATGTATCTTATCATGTCTGG
CTCTAGCTATCCCGCCCCTAACTCCGCCCATCCCGCCCCTAACTCCGCCCAGTTCCGCCCATTCTCCGCC
CCATGGCTGACTAATTTTTTTTATTTATGCAGAGGCCGAGGCCGCCTCGGCCTCTGAGCTATTCCAGAAG
TAGTGAGGAGGCTTTTTTGGAGGCCTAGGGACGTACCCAATTCGCCCTATAGTGAGTCGTATTACGCGCG
CTCACTGGCCGTCGTTTTACAACGTCGTGACTGGGAAAACCCTGGCGTTACCCAACTTAATCGCCTTGCA
GCACATCCCCCTTTCGCCAGCTGGCGTAATAGCGAAGAGGCCCGCACCGATCGCCCTTCCCAACAGTTGC
GCAGCCTGAATGGCGAATGGG
[124 nt withheld, positions 3382-3505]
C
[91 nt withheld, positions 3507-3597]
A
[49 nt withheld, positions 3599-3647]
CCTTTGACGTTGGAGTCCACGTTCTTT
[37 nt withheld, positions 3675-3711]
ACCCTATCTCGGTCTATTCTTTTGATTTATAAGGGATTTTGCCGATTTCGGCCTATTGGTTAAAAAATGA
GCTGATTTAACAAAAATTTAACGCGAATTTTAACAAAATATTAACGCTTACAATTTAGGTGGCACTTTTC
GGGGAAATGTGCGCGGAACCCCTATTTGTTTATTTTTCTAAATACATTCAAATATGTATCCGCTCATGAG
ACAATAACCCTGATAAATGCTTCAATAATATTGAAAAAGGAAGAGTATGAGTATTCAACATTTCCGTGTC
GCCCTTATTCCCTTTTTTGCGGCATTTTGCCTTCCTGTTTTTGCTCACCCAGAAACGCTGGTGAAAGTAA
AAGATGCTGAAGATCAGTTGGGTGCACGAGTGGGTTACATCGAACTGGATCTCAACAGCGGTAAGATCCT
TGAGAGTTTTCGCCCCGAAGAACGTTTTCCAATGATGAGCACTTTTAAAGTTCTGCTATGTGGCGCGGTA
TTATCCCGTATTGACGCCGGGCAAGAGCAACTCGGTCGCCGCATACACTATTCTCAGAATGACTTGGTTG
AGTACTCACCAGTCACAGAAAAGCATCTTACGGATGGCATGACAGTAAGAGAATTATGCAGTGCTGCCAT
AACCATGAGTGATAACACTGCGGCCAACTTACTTCTGACAACGATCGGAGGACCGAAGGAGCTAACCGCT
TTTTTGCACAACATGGGGGATCATGTAACTCGCCTTGATCGTTGGGAACCGGAGCTGAATGAAGCCATAC
CAAACGACGAGCGTGACACCACGATGCCTGTAGCAATGGCAACAACGTTGCGCAAACTATTAACTGGCGA
ACTACTTACTCTAGCTTCCCGGCAACAATTAATAGACTGGATGGAGGCGGATAAAGTTGCAGGACCACTT
CTGCGCTCGGCCCTTCCGGCTGGCTGGTTTATTGCTGATAAATCTGGAGCCGGTGAGCGTGGGTCTCGCG
GTATCATTGCAGCACTGGGGCCAGATGGTAAGCCCTCCCGTATCGTAGTTATCTACACGACGGGGAGTCA
GGCAACTATGGATGAACGAAATAGACAGATCGCTGAGATAGGTGCCTCACTGATTAAGCATTGGTAACTG
TCAGACCAAGTTTACTCATATATACTTTAGATTGATTTAAAACTTCATTTTTAATTTAAAAGGATCTAGG
TGAAGATCCTTTTTGATAATCTCATGACCAAAATCCCTTAACGTGAGTTTTCGTTCCACTGAGCGTCAGA
CCCCGTAGAAAAGATCAAAGGATCTTCTTGAGATCCTTTTTTTCTGCGCGTAATCTGCTGCTTGCAAACA
AAAAAACCACCGCTACCAGCGGTGGTTTGTTTGCCGGATCAAGAGCTACCAACTCTTTTTCCGAAGGTAA
CTGGCTTCAGCAGAGCGCAGATACCAAATACTGTTCTTCTAGTGTAGCCGTAGTTAGGCCACCACTTCAA
GAACTCTGTAGCACCGCCTACATACCTCGCTCTGCTAATCCTGTTACCAGTGGCTGCTGCCAGTGGCGAT
AAGTCGTGTCTTACCGGGTTGGACTCAAGACGATAGTTACCGGATAAGGCGCAGCGGTCGGGCTGAACGG
GGGGTTCGTGCACACAGCCCAGCTTGGAGCGAACGACCTACACCGAACTGAGATACCTACAGCGTGAGCT
ATGAGAAAGCGCCACGCTTCCCGAAGGGAGAAAGGCGGACAGGTATCCGGTAAGCGGCAGGGTCGGAACA
GGAGAGCGCACGAGGGAGCTTCCAGGGGGAAACGCCTGGTATCTTTATAGTCCTGTCGGGTTTCGCCACC
TCTGACTTGAGCGTCGATTTTTGTGATGCTCGTCAGGGGGGCGGAGCCTATGGAAAAACGCCAGCAACGC
GGCCTTTTTACGGTTCCTGGCCTTTTGCTGGCCTTTTGCTCACATGTTCTTTCCTGCGTTATCCCCTGAT
TCTGTGGATAACCGTATTACCGCCTTTGAGTGAGCTGATACCGCTCGCCGCAGCCGAACGACCGAGCGCA
GCGAGTCAGTGAGCGAGGAAGCGGAAGAGCGCCCAATACGCAAACCGCCTCTCCCCGCGCGTTGGCCGAT
TCATTAATGCAGCTGGCACGACAGGTTTCCCGACTGGAAAGCGGGCAGTGAGCGCAACGCAATTAATGTG
AGTTAGCTCACTCATTAGGCACCCCAGGCTTTACACTTTATGCTTCCGGCTCGTATGTTGTGTGGAATTG
TGAGCGGATAACAATTTCACACAGGAAACAGCTATGACCATGATTACGCCAAGCGCGCAATTAACCCTCA
CTAAAGGGAACAAAAGCTGGAGCTGCAAGCTTAATGTAGTCTTATGCAATACTCTTGTAGTCTTGCAACA
TGGTAACGATGAGTTAGCAACATGCCTTACAAGGAGAGAAAAAGCACCGTGCATGCCGATTGGTGGAAGT
AAGGTGGTACGATCGTGCCTTATTAGGAAGGCAACAGACGGGTCTGACATGGATTGGACGAACCACTGAA
TTGCCGCATTGCAGAGATATTGTATTTAAGTGCCTAGCTCGATACATAAACGGGTCTCTCTGGTTAGACC
AGATCTGAGCCTGGGAGCTCTCTGGCTAACTAGGGAACCCACTGCTTAAGCCTCAATAAAGCTTGCCTTG
AGTGCTTCAAGTAGTGTGTGCCCGTCTGTTGTGTGACTCTGGTAACTAGAGATCCCTCAGACCCTTTTAG
TCAGTGTGGAAAATCTCTAGCAGTGGCGCCCGAACAGGGACTTGAAAGCGAAAGGGAAACCAGAGGAGCT
CTCTCGACGCAGGACTCGGCTTGCTGAAGCGCGCACGGCAAGAGGCGAGGGGCGGCGACTGGTGAGTACG
CCAAAAATTTTGACTAGCGGAGGCTAGAAGGAGAGAGATGGGTGCGAGAGCGTCAGTATTAAGCGGGGGA
GAATTAGATCGCGATGGGAAAAAATTCGGTTAAGGCCAGGGGGAAAGAAAAAATATAAATTAAAACATAT
AGTATGGGCAAGCAGGGAGCTAGAACGATTCGCAGTTAATCCTGGCCTGTTAGAAACATCAGAAGGCTGT
AGACAAATACTGGGACAGCTACAACCATCCCTTCAGACAGGATCAGAAGAACTTAGATCATTATATAATA
CAGTAGCAACCCTCTATTGTGTGCATCAAAGGATAGAGATAAAAGACACCAAGGAAGCTTTAGACAAGAT
AGAGGAAGAGCAAAACAAAAGTAAGACCACCGCACAGCAAGCGGCCGCTGATCTTCAGACCTGGAGGAGG
AGATATGAGGGACAATTGGAGAAGTGAATTATATAAATATAAAGTAGTAAAAATTGAACCATTAGGAGTA
GCACCCACCAAGGCAAAGAGAAGAGTGGTGCAGAGAGAAAAAAGAGCAGTGGGAATAGGAGCTTTGTTCC
TTGGGTTCTTGGGAGCAGCAGGAAGCACTATGGGCGCAGCGTCAATGACGCTGACGGTACAGGCCAGACA
ATTATTGTCTGGTATAGTGCAGCAGCAGAACAATTTGCTGAGGGCTATTGAGGCGCAACAGCATCTGTTG
CAACTCACAGTCTGGGGCATCAAGCAGCTCCAGGCAAGAATCCTGGCTGTGGAAAGATACCTAAAGGATC
AACAGCTCCTGGGGATTTGGGGTTGCTCTGGAAAACTCATTTGCACCACTGCTGTGCCTTGGAATGCTAG
TTGGAGTAATAAATCTCTGGAACAGATTTGGAATCACACGACCTGGATGGAGTGGGACAGAGAAATTAAC
AATTACACAAGCTTAATACACTCCTTAATTGAAGAATCGCAAAACCAGCAAGAAAAGAATGAACAAGAAT
TATTGGAATTAGATAAATGGGCAAGTTTGTGGAATTGGTTTAACATAACAAATTGGCTGTGGTATATAAA
ATTATTCATAATGATAGTAGGAGGCTTGGTAGGTTTAAGAATAGTTTTTGCTGTACTTTCTATAGTGAAT
AGAGTTAGGCAGGGATATTCACCATTATCGTTTCAGACCCACCTCCCAACCCCGAGGGGACCCTTGCGCC
TTTTCCAAGGCAGCCCTGGGTTTGCGCAGGGACGCGGCTGCTCTGGGCGTGGTTCCGGGAAACGCAGCGG
CGCCGACCCTGGGTCTCGCACATTCTTCACGTCCGTTCGCAGCGTCACCCGGATCTTCGCCGCTACCCTT
GTGGGCCCCCCGGCGACGCTTCCTGCTCCGCCCCTAAGTCGGGAAGGTTCCTTGCGGTTCGCGGCGTGCC
GGACGTGACAAACGGAAGCCGCACGTCTCACTAGTACCCTCGCAGACGGACAGCGCCAGGGAGCAATGGC
AGCGCGCCGACCGCGATGGGCTGTGGCCAATAGCGGCTGCTCAGCAGGGCGCGCCGAGAGCAGCGGCCGG
GAAGGGGCGGTGCGGGAGGCGGGGTGTGGGGCGGTAGTGTGGGCCCTGTTCCTGCCCGCGCGGTGTTCCG
CATTCTGCAAGCCTCCGGAGCGCACGTCGGCAGTCGGCTCCCTCGTTGACCGAATCACCGACCTCTCTCC
CCAGGGGGTACCACCATGGCCAAGCCTTTGTCTCAAGAAGAATCCACCCTCATTGAAAGAGCAACGGCTA
CAATCAACAGCATCCCCATCTCTGAAGACTACAGCGTCGCCAGCGCAGCTCTCTCTAGCGACGGCCGCAT
CTTCACTGGTGTCAATGTATATCATTTTACTGGGGGACCTTGTGCAGAACTCGTGGTGCTGGGCACTGCT
GCTGCTGCGGCAGCTGGCAACCTGACTTGTATCGTCGCGATCGGAAATGAGAACAGGGGCATCTTGAGCC
CCTGCGGACGGTGCCGACAGGTGCTTCTCGATCTGCATCCTGGGATCAAAGCCATAGTGAAGGACAGTGA
TGGACAGCCGACGGCAGTTGGGATTCGTGAATTGCTGCCCTCTGGTTATGTGTGGGAGGGCCTGCAGCTG
CAGTAGTAAGAATTCTAGATCTTGAGACAAATGGCAGTATTCATCCACAATTTTAAAAGAAAAGGGGGGA
TTGGGGGGTACAGTGCAGGGGAAAGAATAGTAGACATAATAGCAACAGACATACAAACTAAAGAATTACA
AAAACAAATTACAAAAATTCAAAATTTTCGGGTTTATTACAGGGACAGCAGAGATCCACTTTGGCGCCGG
CTCGAGGGGG
